>Addgene plasmid #155033 | pSMALB-ATF4.12 | addgene full sequence | sequence record 311023 | Addgene NGS Result
AGCTCTGCTTATATAGGCCTCCCACCGTACACGCCTACCACTAGTAATGAAAGACCCCACCTGTAGGTTT
GGCAAGCTAGCTGCAGTAACGCCATTTTGCAAGGCATGGAAAAATACCAAACCAAGAATAGAGAAGTTCA
GATCAAGGGCGGGTACATGAAAATAGCTAACGTTGGGCCAAACAGGATATCTGCGGTGAGCAGTTTCGGC
CCCGGCCCGGGGCCAAGAACAGATGGTCACCGCAGTTTCGGCCCCGGCCCGAGGCCAAGAACAGATGGTC
CCCAGATATGGCCCAACCCTCAGCAGTTTCTTAAGACCCATCAGATGTTTCCAGGCTCCCCCAAGGACCT
GAAATGACCCTGCGCCTTATTTGAATTAACCAATCAGCCTGCTTCTCGCTTCTGTTCGCGCGCTTCTGCT
TCCCGAGCTCTATAAAAGAGCTCACAACCCCTCACTCGGCTTAATTAAGATCATAACTTCGTATAGCATA
CATTATACGAAGTTATCCCAGCTTGATATCACAAGTTTGTACAAAAAAGCAGGCTCCGCGGCCGCCCCCT
TCACCAGCTTTTCTGCTTGCTGTCTGCCGGTTTGAGTTGTGCGCTCGGGTGTCCCTTTCCTCTTCCCCTC
CCGCAGGGCTTGCGGCCACCATAGCGTATTAGAGGCAGCAGTGCCTGCGGCAGCGTTGGCCTTTGCAGCG
GCGGCAGCAGCACCAGGCTCTGCAGCGGCAACCCCCACCGGCCTAAGCCATGGCGCTCTTCACGAAATCC
AGCAGCAGTGTTGCTGTAACGGACAAAGATACCTTCGAGTTAAGCACATTCCTGGAATCCAGCAAAGCCC
CACAACATGACCGAGATGAGCTTCCTGAACAGCGAAGTGTTGGCGGGGGACTTGATGTCCCCCTTCGACC
AGTCGGGTTTGGGGGCTGAAGAAAGCCTAGGTCTCTTAGATGACTATCTGGAGGTGGGGGATCCACCGGT
CGCCACCATGGTGAGCAAGGGCGAGGAGCTGTTCACCGGGGTGGTGCCCATCCTGGTCGAGCTGGACGGC
GACGTAAACGGCCACAAGTTCAGCGTGTCCGGCGAGGGCGAGGGCGATGCCACCTACGGCAAGCTGACCC
TGAAGTTCATCTGCACCACCGGCAAGCTGCCCGTGCCCTGGCCCACCCTCGTGACCACCCTGACCTACGG
CGTGCAGTGCTTCAGCCGCTACCCCGACCACATGAAGCAGCACGACTTCTTCAAGTCCGCCATGCCCGAA
GGCTACGTCCAGGAGCGCACCATCTTCTTCAAGGACGACGGCAACTACAAGACCCGCGCCGAGGTGAAGT
TCGAGGGCGACACCCTGGTGAACCGCATCGAGCTGAAGGGCATCGACTTCAAGGAGGACGGCAACATCCT
GGGGCACAAGCTGGAGTACAACTACAACAGCCACAACGTCTATATCATGGCCGACAAGCAGAAGAACGGC
ATCAAGGTGAACTTCAAGATCCGCCACAACATCGAGGACGGCAGCGTGCAGCTCGCCGACCACTACCAGC
AGAACACCCCCATCGGCGACGGCCCCGTGCTGCTGCCCGACAACCACTACCTGAGCACCCAGTCCGCCCT
GAGCAAAGACCCCAACGAGAAGCGCGATCACATGGTCCTGCTGGAGTTCGTGACCGCCGCCGGGATCACT
CTCGGCATGGACGAGCTGTACAAGTAAAAGGGTGGGCGCGCCGACCCAGCTTTCTTGTACAAAGTGGTGA
TATCGAATTCCTGCAGCCCGGGGGATCCACTAGTTCTAGAATAACTTCGTATAGCATACATTATACGAAG
TTATTCGACAATCAACCTCTGGATTACAAAATTTGTGAAAGATTGACTGGTATTCTTAACTATGTTGCTC
CTTTTACGCTATGTGGATACGCTGCTTTAATGCCTTTGTATCATGCTATTGCTTCCCGTATGGCTTTCAT
TTTCTCCTCCTTGTATAAATCCTGGTTGCTGTCTCTTTATGAGGAGTTGTGGCCCGTTGTCAGGCAACGT
GGCGTGGTGTGCACTGTGTTTGCTGACGCAACCCCCACTGGTTGGGGCATTGCCACCACCTGTCAGCTCC
TTTCCGGGACTTTCGCTTTCCCCCTCCCTATTGCCACGGCGGAACTCATCGCCGCCTGCCTTGCCCGCTG
CTGGACAGGGGCTCGGCTGTTGGGCACTGACAATTCCGTGGTGTTGTCGGGGAAGCTGACGTCCTTTCCA
TGGCTGCTCGCCTGTGTTGCCACCTGGATTCTGCGCGGGACGTCCTTCTGCTACGTCCCTTCGGCCCTCA
ATCCAGCGGACCTTCCTTCCCGCGGCCTGCTGCCGGCTCTGCGGCCTCTTCCGCGTCTTCGCCTTCGCCC
TCAGACGAGTCGGATCTCCCTTTGGGCCGCCTCCCCGCCTGGAATTCGAGCTCGGTACCTTTAAGACCAA
TGACTTACAAGGCAGCTGTAGATCTTAGCCACTTTTTAAAAGAAAAGGGGGGACTGGAAGGGCTAATTCA
CTCCCAACGAAGACAAGATCTGCTTTTTGCTTGTACTGGGTCTCTCTGGTTAGACCAGATCTGAGCCTGG
GAGCTCTCTGGCTAACTAGGGAACCCACTGCTTAAGCCTCAATAAAGCTTGCCTTGAGTGCTTCAAGTAG
TGTGTGCCCGTCTGTTGTGTGACTCTGGTAACTAGAGATCCCTCAGACCCTTTTAGTCAGTGTGGAAAAT
CTCTAGCAGTAGTAGTTCATGTCATCTTATTATTCAGTATTTATAACTTGCAAAGAAATGAATATCAGAG
AGTGAGAGGAACTTGTTTATTGCAGCTTATAATGGTTACAAATAAAGCAATAGCATCACAAATTTCACAA
ATAAAGCATTTTTTTCACTGCATTCTAGTTGTGGTTTGTCCAAACTCATCAATGTATCTTATCATGTCTG
GCTCTAGCTATCCCGCCCCTAACTCCGCCCATCCCGCCCCTAACTCCGCCCAGTTCCGCCCATTCTCCGC
CCCATGGCTGACTAATTTTTTTTATTTATGCAGAGGCCGAGGCCGCCTCGGCCTCTGAGCTATTCCAGAA
GTAGTGAGGAGGCTTTTTTGGAGGCCTAGGGACGTACCCAATTCGCCCTATAGTGAGTCGTATTACGCGC
GCTCACTGGCCGTCGTTTTACAACGTCGTGACTGGGAAAACCCTGGCGTTACCCAACTTAATCGCCTTGC
AGCACATCCCCCTTTCGCCAGCTGGCGTAATAGCGAAGAGGCCCGCACCGATCGCCCTTCCCAACAGTTG
CGCAGCCTGAATGGCGAATGGG
[124 nt withheld, positions 3313-3436]
C
[91 nt withheld, positions 3438-3528]
A
[49 nt withheld, positions 3530-3578]
CCTTTGACGTTGGAGTCCACGTTCTTT
[37 nt withheld, positions 3606-3642]
ACCCTATCTCGGTCTATTCTTTTGATTTATAAGGGATTTTGCCGATTTCGGCCTATTGGTTAAAAAATGA
GCTGATTTAACAAAAATTTAACGCGAATTTTAACAAAATATTAACGCTTACAATTTAGGTGGCACTTTTC
GGGGAAATGTGCGCGGAACCCCTATTTGTTTATTTTTCTAAATACATTCAAATATGTATCCGCTCATGAG
ACAATAACCCTGATAAATGCTTCAATAATATTGAAAAAGGAAGAGTATGAGTATTCAACATTTCCGTGTC
GCCCTTATTCCCTTTTTTGCGGCATTTTGCCTTCCTGTTTTTGCTCACCCAGAAACGCTGGTGAAAGTAA
AAGATGCTGAAGATCAGTTGGGTGCACGAGTGGGTTACATCGAACTGGATCTCAACAGCGGTAAGATCCT
TGAGAGTTTTCGCCCCGAAGAACGTTTTCCAATGATGAGCACTTTTAAAGTTCTGCTATGTGGCGCGGTA
TTATCCCGTATTGACGCCGGGCAAGAGCAACTCGGTCGCCGCATACACTATTCTCAGAATGACTTGGTTG
AGTACTCACCAGTCACAGAAAAGCATCTTACGGATGGCATGACAGTAAGAGAATTATGCAGTGCTGCCAT
AACCATGAGTGATAACACTGCGGCCAACTTACTTCTGACAACGATCGGAGGACCGAAGGAGCTAACCGCT
TTTTTGCACAACATGGGGGATCATGTAACTCGCCTTGATCGTTGGGAACCGGAGCTGAATGAAGCCATAC
CAAACGACGAGCGTGACACCACGATGCCTGTAGCAATGGCAACAACGTTGCGCAAACTATTAACTGGCGA
ACTACTTACTCTAGCTTCCCGGCAACAATTAATAGACTGGATGGAGGCGGATAAAGTTGCAGGACCACTT
CTGCGCTCGGCCCTTCCGGCTGGCTGGTTTATTGCTGATAAATCTGGAGCCGGTGAGCGTGGGTCTCGCG
GTATCATTGCAGCACTGGGGCCAGATGGTAAGCCCTCCCGTATCGTAGTTATCTACACGACGGGGAGTCA
GGCAACTATGGATGAACGAAATAGACAGATCGCTGAGATAGGTGCCTCACTGATTAAGCATTGGTAACTG
TCAGACCAAGTTTACTCATATATACTTTAGATTGATTTAAAACTTCATTTTTAATTTAAAAGGATCTAGG
TGAAGATCCTTTTTGATAATCTCATGACCAAAATCCCTTAACGTGAGTTTTCGTTCCACTGAGCGTCAGA
CCCCGTAGAAAAGATCAAAGGATCTTCTTGAGATCCTTTTTTTCTGCGCGTAATCTGCTGCTTGCAAACA
AAAAAACCACCGCTACCAGCGGTGGTTTGTTTGCCGGATCAAGAGCTACCAACTCTTTTTCCGAAGGTAA
CTGGCTTCAGCAGAGCGCAGATACCAAATACTGTTCTTCTAGTGTAGCCGTAGTTAGGCCACCACTTCAA
GAACTCTGTAGCACCGCCTACATACCTCGCTCTGCTAATCCTGTTACCAGTGGCTGCTGCCAGTGGCGAT
AAGTCGTGTCTTACCGGGTTGGACTCAAGACGATAGTTACCGGATAAGGCGCAGCGGTCGGGCTGAACGG
GGGGTTCGTGCACACAGCCCAGCTTGGAGCGAACGACCTACACCGAACTGAGATACCTACAGCGTGAGCT
ATGAGAAAGCGCCACGCTTCCCGAAGGGAGAAAGGCGGACAGGTATCCGGTAAGCGGCAGGGTCGGAACA
GGAGAGCGCACGAGGGAGCTTCCAGGGGGAAACGCCTGGTATCTTTATAGTCCTGTCGGGTTTCGCCACC
TCTGACTTGAGCGTCGATTTTTGTGATGCTCGTCAGGGGGGCGGAGCCTATGGAAAAACGCCAGCAACGC
GGCCTTTTTACGGTTCCTGGCCTTTTGCTGGCCTTTTGCTCACATGTTCTTTCCTGCGTTATCCCCTGAT
TCTGTGGATAACCGTATTACCGCCTTTGAGTGAGCTGATACCGCTCGCCGCAGCCGAACGACCGAGCGCA
GCGAGTCAGTGAGCGAGGAAGCGGAAGAGCGCCCAATACGCAAACCGCCTCTCCCCGCGCGTTGGCCGAT
TCATTAATGCAGCTGGCACGACAGGTTTCCCGACTGGAAAGCGGGCAGTGAGCGCAACGCAATTAATGTG
AGTTAGCTCACTCATTAGGCACCCCAGGCTTTACACTTTATGCTTCCGGCTCGTATGTTGTGTGGAATTG
TGAGCGGATAACAATTTCACACAGGAAACAGCTATGACCATGATTACGCCAAGCGCGCAATTAACCCTCA
CTAAAGGGAACAAAAGCTGGAGCTGCAAGCTTGGCCATTGCATACGTTGTATCCATATCATAATATGTAC
ATTTATATTGGCTCATGTCCAACATTACCGCCATGTTGACATTGATTATTGACTAGTTATTAATAGTAAT
CAATTACGGGGTCATTAGTTCATAGCCCATATATGGAGTTCCGCGTTACATAACTTACGGTAAATGGCCC
GCCTGGCTGACCGCCCAACGACCCCCGCCCATTGACGTCAATAATGACGTATGTTCCCATAGTAACGCCA
ATAGGGACTTTCCATTGACGTCAATGGGTGGAGTATTTACGGTAAACTGCCCACTTGGCAGTACATCAAG
TGTATCATATGCCAAGTACGCCCCCTATTGACGTCAATGACGGTAAATGGCCCGCCTGGCATTATGCCCA
GTACATGACCTTATGGGACTTTCCTACTTGGCAGTACATCTACGTATTAGTCATCGCTATTACCATGGTG
ATGCGGTTTTGGCAGTACATCAATGGGCGTGGATAGCGGTTTGACTCACGGGGATTTCCAAGTCTCCACC
CCATTGACGTCAATGGGAGTTTGTTTTGGCACCAAAATCAACGGGACTTTCCAAAATGTCGTAACAACTC
CGCCCCATTGACGCAAATGGGCGGTAGGCGTGTACGGTGGGAGGTCTATATAAGCAGAGCTCGTTTAGTG
AACCGGGGTCTCTCTGGTTAGACCAGATCTGAGCCTGGGAGCTCTCTGGCTAACTAGGGAACCCACTGCT
TAAGCCTCAATAAAGCTTGCCTTGAGTGCTTCAAGTAGTGTGTGCCCGTCTGTTGTGTGACTCTGGTAAC
TAGAGATCCCTCAGACCCTTTTAGTCAGTGTGGAAAATCTCTAGCAGTGGCGCCCGAACAGGGACTTGAA
AGCGAAAGGGAAACCAGAGGAGCTCTCTCGACGCAGGACTCGGCTTGCTGAAGCGCGCACGGCAAGAGGC
GAGGGGCGGCGACTGGTGAGTACGCCAAAAATTTTGACTAGCGGAGGCTAGAAGGAGAGAGATGGGTGCG
AGAGCGTCAGTATTAAGCGGGGGAGAATTAGATCGCGATGGGAAAAAATTCGGTTAAGGCCAGGGGGAAA
GAAAAAATATAAATTAAAACATATAGTATGGGCAAGCAGGGAGCTAGAACGATTCGCAGTTAATCCTGGC
CTGTTAGAAACATCAGAAGGCTGTAGACAAATACTGGGACAGCTACAACCATCCCTTCAGACAGGATCAG
AAGAACTTAGATCATTATATAATACAGTAGCAACCCTCTATTGTGTGCATCAAAGGATAGAGATAAAAGA
CACCAAGGAAGCTTTAGACAAGATAGAGGAAGAGCAAAACAAAAGTAAGACCACCGCACAGCAAGCGGCC
GCTGATCTTCAGACCTGGAGGAGGAGATATGAGGGACAATTGGAGAAGTGAATTATATAAATATAAAGTA
GTAAAAATTGAACCATTAGGAGTAGCACCCACCAAGGCAAAGAGAAGAGTGGTGCAGAGAGAAAAAAGAG
CAGTGGGAATAGGAGCTTTGTTCCTTGGGTTCTTGGGAGCAGCAGGAAGCACTATGGGCGCAGCGTCAAT
GACGCTGACGGTACAGGCCAGACAATTATTGTCTGGTATAGTGCAGCAGCAGAACAATTTGCTGAGGGCT
ATTGAGGCGCAACAGCATCTGTTGCAACTCACAGTCTGGGGCATCAAGCAGCTCCAGGCAAGAATCCTGG
CTGTGGAAAGATACCTAAAGGATCAACAGCTCCTGGGGATTTGGGGTTGCTCTGGAAAACTCATTTGCAC
CACTGCTGTGCCTTGGAATGCTAGTTGGAGTAATAAATCTCTGGAACAGATTTGGAATCACACGACCTGG
ATGGAGTGGGACAGAGAAATTAACAATTACACAAGCTTAATACACTCCTTAATTGAAGAATCGCAAAACC
AGCAAGAAAAGAATGAACAAGAATTATTGGAATTAGATAAATGGGCAAGTTTGTGGAATTGGTTTAACAT
AACAAATTGGCTGTGGTATATAAAATTATTCATAATGATAGTAGGAGGCTTGGTAGGTTTAAGAATAGTT
TTTGCTGTACTTTCTATAGTGAATAGAGTTAGGCAGGGATATTCACCATTATCGTTTCAGACCCACCTCC
CAACCCCGAGGGGACCCGACAGGCCCGAAGGAATAGAAGAAGAAGGTGGAGAGAGAGACAGAGACAGATC
CATTCGATTAGTGAACGGATCTCGACGGTATCGGTTAACTTTTAAAAGAAAAGGGGGGATTGGGGGGTAC
AGTGCAGGGGAAAGAATAGTAGACATAATAGCAACAGACATACAAACTAAAGAATTACAAAAACAAATTA
CAAAAATTCAAAATTTTATCGATCACGAGACTAGCCTCGAGTGATCATAATCAGCCATACCACATTTGTA
GAGGTTTTACTTGCTTTAAAAAACCTCCCACACCTCCCCCTGAACCTGAAACATAAAATGAATGCAATTG
TTGTTGTTAACTTGTTTATTGCAGCTTATAATGGTTACAAATAAGGCAATAGCATCACAAATTTCACAAA
TAAGGCATTTTTTTCACTGCATTCTAGTTTTGGTTTGTCCAAACTCATCAATGTATCTTATCATGTCTGG
ATCTCAAATCCCTCGGAAGCTGCGCCTGTCATCGAATTCACCGGTCTAATTAAGCTTGTGCCCCAGTTTG
CTAGGGAGGTCGCAGTATCTGGCCACTGCCACCTCGTGCTGCTCGACGTAGGTCTCGTTGTTGGCCTCCT
TGATTCTTTCCAGTCTGTAGTCCACATAGTAGACGCCAGGCATCTTGAGGTTCTTAGCGGGTTTCTTGGA
TCTATATGTGGTCTTGATGTTTGCGATCAGATGGCTCCCGCCCACGAGCTTCAGGGCCATGTCGTTTCTG
CCTTCCAGGCCGCCGTCAGCGGGGTACAGCGTCTCGGTGAAGGCCTCCCAGCCGAGTGTTTTCTTCTGCA
TCACAGGGCCGTTGGATGTGAAGTTCACCCCTCTGATCTTGACGTTGTAGATGAGGCAGCCGTCCTGGAG
GCTGGTGTCCTGGGTAGCGGTCAGCACGCCCCCGTCTTCGTATGTGGTGACTCTCTCCCATGTGAAGCCC
TCAGGGAAGGACTGCTTGAAGAAGTCGGGGATGCCCTGGGTGTGGTTGATGAAGGTCTTGCTGCCGTAGA
GGAAGCTAGTAGCCAGGATGTCGAAGGCGAAGGGGAGAGGGCCGCCCTCGACCACCTTGATTCTCATGGT
CTGGGTGCCCTCGTAGGGCTTGCCTTCGCCCTCGGATGTGCACTTGAAGTGATGGTTGTCCACGGTGCCC
TCCATGTACAGCTTCATGTGCATGTTCTCCTTAATCAGCTCGCTCATGATGGTACCGAATTCCGCGGAGG
CTGGATCGGTCCCGGTGTCTTCTATGGAGGTCAAAACAGCGTGGATGGCGTCTCCAGGCGATCTGACGGT
TCACTAAACG
Features (pLannotate 1.2.2; 37 found; start..end, strand, type, name):
      1..39      -  promoter       minimal CMV promoter: human cytomegalovirus (CMV) immediate early promoter
     86..460     +  promoter       SFFV promoter (fragment): spleen focus-forming virus long terminal repeat (LTR) promoter
    473..506     +  protein_bind   loxP: Cre-mediated recombination occurs in the 8-bp core sequence (GCATACAT). Cre recombinase
    521..545     +  protein_bind   attB1: mutant version of attB; recombination site for the Gateway® BP reaction BP Clonase™
    847..966     +  CDS            Atf4 (fragment): ATF4_RAT - Experimental evidence at protein level: Swiss-Prot protein existence level 1. Transcription factor that binds the cAMP response element (CRE) (consensus: 5'-GTGACGT[AC][AG]-3') and displays two biological functions, as regulator of metabolic and redox processes under normal cellular conditions, and as master transcription factor during integrated stress response (ISR) (By similarity). Binds to asymmetric CRE's as a heterodimer and to palindromic CRE's as a homodimer (By similarity). Core effector of the ISR, which is required for adaptation to various stress such as endoplasmic reti
    988..1707    +  CDS            EGFP: the original enhanced GFP (Yang et al., 1996) mammalian codon-optimized
   1724..1748    -  protein_bind   attB2: mutant version of attB; recombination site for the Gateway® BP reaction BP Clonase™
   1748..1790    -  misc_feature   MCS (fragment): pBluescript multiple cloning site
   1791..1824    +  protein_bind   loxP: Cre-mediated recombination occurs in the 8-bp core sequence (GCATACAT). Cre recombinase
   1830..2418    +  misc_feature   WPRE: woodchuck hepatitis virus posttranscriptional regulatory element
   2435..2503    +  CDS            nef (fragment): NEF_HV1Z2 - Experimental evidence at protein level: Swiss-Prot protein existence level 1. Extracellular Nef protein targets CD4(+) T-lymphocytes for apoptosis by interacting with CXCR4 surface receptors. From Human immunodeficiency virus type 1 group M subtype D (isolate Z2/CDC-Z34) (HIV-1).
   2505..2738    +  LTR            3' LTR (ΔU3): self-inactivating 3' long terminal repeat (LTR) from HIV-1
   2810..2931    +  polyA_signal   SV40 poly(A) signal: SV40 polyadenylation signal
   2971..3106    +  rep_origin     SV40 ori: SV40 origin of replication
   3127..3145    -  promoter       T7 promoter: promoter for bacteriophage T7 RNA polymerase
   3153..3308    +  CDS            lacZα (fragment): LacZα fragment of β-galactosidase; lacZ fragment
   3313..3741    +  rep_origin     f1 ori (sequence partly withheld): f1 bacteriophage origin of replication; arrow indicates direction of (+) strand synthesis
   3794..3898    +  promoter       AmpR promoter: bla
   3899..4759    +  CDS            AmpR: β-lactamase; bla; confers resistance to ampicillin, carbenicillin, and related antibiotics
   4930..5518    +  rep_origin     ori: high-copy-number ColE1/pMB1/pBR322/pUC origin of replication
   5701..5793    +  CDS            lacI (fragment): lac repressor; lacI; The lac repressor binds to the lac operator to inhibit transcription in E. coli. This inhibition can be relieved by adding lactose or isopropyl-β-D-thiogalactopyranoside (IPTG).
   5806..5827    +  protein_bind   CAP binding site: CAP binding activates transcription in the presence of cAMP. E. coli catabolite activator protein
   5842..5872    +  promoter       lac promoter: promoter for the E. coli lac operon
   5880..5896    +  protein_bind   lac operator: The lac repressor binds to the lac operator to inhibit transcription in E. coli. This inhibition can be relieved by adding lactose or isopropyl-β-D-thiogalactopyranoside (IPTG). lac repressor encoded by lacI
   5941..5959    +  promoter       T3 promoter: promoter for bacteriophage T3 RNA polymerase
   6060..6439    +  enhancer       CMV enhancer: human cytomegalovirus immediate early enhancer
   6440..6643    +  promoter       CMV promoter: human cytomegalovirus (CMV) immediate early promoter
   6658..6838    +  LTR            5' LTR (truncated): truncated 5' long terminal repeat (LTR) from HIV-1
   6885..7010    +  misc_feature   HIV-1 Ψ: packaging signal of human immunodeficiency virus type 1
   6994..7357    +  CDS            HIV-1 gag (fragment): gag protein from human immunodeficiency virus 1; gag
   7503..7736    +  misc_feature   RRE: The Rev response element (RRE) of HIV-1 allows for Rev-dependent mRNA export from the nucleus to the cytoplasm.
   8113..8213    +  CDS            Rev (fragment): human immunodeficiency virus 1 (HIV-1) Rev protein; rev; enhances nuclear export of unspliced and incompletely spliced viral mRNAs
   8232..8349    +  misc_feature   cPPT/CTS: central polypurine tract and central termination sequence of HIV-1
   8374..8458    +  CDS            large T antigen (fragment): large T antigen from SV40 (simian virus 40)
   8481..8615    +  polyA_signal   SV40 poly(A) signal: SV40 polyadenylation signal
   8661..9359    -  CDS            TagBFP: TagBFP is a basic (constitutively fluorescent) blue fluorescent protein published in 2008, derived from Entacmaea quadricolor. It is reported to be a very rapidly-maturing monomer with very low acid sensitivity.
   9434..9462    -  promoter       TRE3GV promoter (fragment): 3rd-generation Tet-responsive promoter that can be activated by binding of Tet-On® 3G, optimized for retroviral and lentiviral vectors
