[The description below was written by a language model from this plasmid's Addgene catalogue record and pLannotate feature annotations shown in this document.]
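Description:
pSMALB-ATF4.12 is a self-inactivating HIV-1-based lentiviral vector of about 9.5 kb, built on the pSMALB backbone for delivering a fluorescent reporter of ATF4 translation into mammalian cells. It is propagated in E. coli through a high-copy ColE1/pUC origin with ampicillin selection (AmpR). An f1 origin, an SV40 origin and lac/T7/T3 remnants from the cloning backbone are also present. The viral genome is transcribed from a CMV enhancer/promoter fused to a truncated 5' LTR. It carries the Ψ packaging signal with a partial gag sequence, the RRE, cPPT/CTS, WPRE and a ΔU3 3' LTR followed by an SV40 polyadenylation signal.

The payload is arranged around a bidirectional promoter region. An SFFV promoter fragment drives the reporter in the forward direction. On the opposite strand, a minimal CMV promoter, with an adjacent fragment annotated as TRE3GV-like, drives TagBFP, which has its own SV40 poly(A) signal. TagBFP presumably serves as a marker of transduced cells that does not depend on ATF4 translational control. The reporter consists of the mouse ATF4 5' UTR followed by a short N-terminal ATF4 coding segment fused to EGFP. It sits between Gateway attB1/attB2 sites, and this cassette is in turn flanked by two loxP sites in the same orientation.

In this version the start codon of upstream open reading frame 1 (uORF1) is mutated. In the native ATF4 leader, the uORFs make translation of the main coding sequence responsive to stress-induced eIF2α phosphorylation, so disrupting uORF1 removes that responsiveness, and the record accordingly designates this construct as the negative control. The UTR and fusion ORF were taken from an earlier ATF4 uORF1-mutant GFP plasmid. The associated studies examined unfolded protein response and integrated stress response activity in haematopoietic stem cells and leukaemia.
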