Addgene plasmid #155033: pSMALB-ATF4.12
Purpose: Fluorescent reporter for ATF4 translation, Negative Control
Depositing lab: John Dick & Peter van Galen. Depositing organization: University Health Network. Publication: The unfolded protein response governs integrity of the haematopoietic stem-cell pool during stress. van Galen P, Kreso A, Mbong N, Kent DG, Fitzmaurice T, Chambers JE, Xie S, Laurenti E, Hermans K, Eppert K, Marciniak SJ, Goodall JC, Green AR, Wouters BG, Wienholds E, Dick JE. Nature. 2014 Jun 12;510(7504):268-72. doi: 10.1038/nature13228. Epub 2014 Apr 28. PubMed 24776803.
Backbone
  Vector backbone: pSMALB
  Backbone manufacturer: Peter van Galen
  Total vector size (bp): 9456
  Vector type: Mammalian Expression, Lentiviral
Growth in bacteria
  Bacterial resistance: Ampicillin, 100 μg/mL
  Growth temperature: 37°C
  Growth strain: NEB Stable
  Copy number: High Copy
Gene/Insert 1
  Gene/Insert name: ATF4 5' UTR
  Species: M. musculus (mouse)
  Insert size (bp): 277
  Mutation: uORF1 start codon mutated
  Entrez Gene: Atf4 (a.k.a. Atf-4, C/ATF, CREB-2, CREB2, TAXREB67)
Gene/Insert 2
  Gene/Insert name: ATF4-eGFP fusion ORF
  Insert size (bp): 858
Gene/Insert 3
  Gene/Insert name: TagBFP
  Insert size (bp): 702
Resource information
  A portion of this plasmid was derived from a plasmid made by: 5' UTR and ATF4-GFP fusion was clones from Addgene Plasmid #21859, "ATF4 12: 5’ATF4.uORF1AUA.GFP".
Terms and licenses: Academic/Nonprofit Terms; Industry Terms: Not Available to Industry
Depositor comments: Also used in van Galen et al., 2018, Integrated Stress Response Activity Marks Stem Cells in Normal Hematopoiesis and Leukemia, Cell Reports 25, 1109–1117 (https://doi.org/10.1016/j.celrep.2018.10.021)
How to cite: pSMALB-ATF4.12 was a gift from John Dick & Peter van Galen (Addgene plasmid # 155033 ; http://n2t.net/addgene:155033 ; RRID:Addgene_155033)
